Addgene plasmid #197052: yWL268 MCP-GFP
Purpose: pUBC-NLS-HA-2xMCP-2xGFP
Depositing lab: Robert Singer. Depositing organization: Albert Einstein College of Medicine. Publication: An improved imaging system that corrects MS2-induced RNA destabilization. Li W, Maekiniemi A, Sato H, Osman C, Singer RH. Nat Methods. 2022 Dec;19(12):1558-1562. doi: 10.1038/s41592-022-01658-1. Epub 2022 Nov 10. PubMed 36357695.
Backbone
  Vector backbone: pUbC
  Vector type: Mammalian Expression, Lentiviral
Growth in bacteria
  Bacterial resistance: Ampicillin, 100 μg/mL
  Growth temperature: 37°C
  Growth strain: NEB Stable
  Copy number: Unknown
Gene/Insert
  Gene/Insert name: pubc-nls-ha-MCP-2xGFP
  Species: H. sapiens (human)
  Promoter: ubc
  Cloning method: Restriction Enzyme; 5′ cloning site SpeI (not destroyed); 3′ cloning site ClaI (not destroyed)
  Sequencing primers: 5′ ubc; 3′ WPRE
Terms and licenses: Academic/Nonprofit Terms; Industry Terms: Not Available to Industry
How to cite: yWL268 MCP-GFP was a gift from Robert Singer (Addgene plasmid # 197052 ; http://n2t.net/addgene:197052 ; RRID:Addgene_197052)
