[The description below was written by a language model from this plasmid's Addgene catalogue record and pLannotate feature annotations shown in this document.]
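Description:
yWL268 MCP-GFP is an HIV-1-derived lentiviral transfer plasmid on the pUbC backbone, intended for mammalian expression either by direct transfection or after packaging into lentiviral particles. It is propagated in E. coli through a high-copy ColE1/pUC-type origin and selected with ampicillin via the bla (AmpR) gene; the recorded recombination-deficient host strain is typical for LTR-containing vectors. The viral portion carries a truncated 5' LTR, the Ψ packaging signal with an adjoining gag fragment, the Rev response element for Rev-dependent nuclear export of the genomic RNA, the cPPT/CTS element, and a ΔU3 self-inactivating 3' LTR. The short lacI, lac promoter/operator, SV40 ori, SV40 poly(A) and nef fragments annotated elsewhere look like backbone remnants rather than functional parts.

The payload is driven by the human ubiquitin C promoter, which gives constitutive, moderate expression, and is described in the record as NLS-HA-2xMCP-2xGFP. The feature table supports this: successive MS2 coat protein fragments are consistent with a tandem MCP dimer, and they are followed by two GFP reading frames, one annotated as EGFP and one as a yeast-codon-optimised GFP. The NLS and HA tag are named in the catalogue entry but not annotated in the table. A WPRE downstream of the fusion enhances transcript stability and expression. MCP binds MS2 stem-loops engineered into a target RNA, so this fluorescent fusion labels tagged transcripts for live-cell, single-molecule RNA imaging, while the NLS keeps unbound protein in the nucleus to reduce cytoplasmic background. The associated publication concerns an improved MS2 imaging system that corrects RNA destabilisation caused by the tag. The sequence is listed as a partial NGS result, so the annotation may not be complete.
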