Features (pLannotate 1.2.2; 26 found; start..end, strand, type, name):
    377..634     +  LTR            5' LTR (truncated): truncated 5' long terminal repeat (LTR) from HIV-1
    681..806     +  misc_feature   HIV-1 Ψ: packaging signal of human immunodeficiency virus type 1
    790..1128    +  CDS            HIV-1 gag (fragment): gag protein from human immunodeficiency virus 1; gag
   1303..1536    +  misc_feature   RRE: The Rev response element (RRE) of HIV-1 allows for Rev-dependent mRNA export from the nucleus to the cytoplasm.
   1913..2013    +  CDS            Rev (fragment): human immunodeficiency virus 1 (HIV-1) Rev protein; rev; enhances nuclear export of unspliced and incompletely spliced viral mRNAs
   2058..2175    +  misc_feature   cPPT/CTS: central polypurine tract and central termination sequence of HIV-1
   2218..2616    +  promoter       UbC promoter: human ubiquitin C promoter
   2726..2924    +  CDS            MS2 (fragment): bacteriophage MS2 coat protein binds to a specific stem-loop structure in the viral RNA (Peabody, 1993)
   2930..3073    +  CDS            MS2 (fragment): bacteriophage MS2 coat protein binds to a specific stem-loop structure in the viral RNA (Peabody, 1993)
   3077..3427    +  CDS            CAPSD_BPMS2 (fragment): Experimental evidence at protein level: Swiss-Prot protein existence level 1. Acts as a translational repressor of viral replicase synthesis late in infection. This latter function is the result of capsid protein interaction with an RNA hairpin which contains the replicase ribosome-binding site. From Escherichia phage MS2 (Bacteriophage MS2).
   3449..4165    +  CDS            EGFP: EGFP is a basic (constitutively fluorescent) green fluorescent protein published in 1996, derived from Aequorea victoria. It is reported to be a rapidly-maturing weak dimer with moderate acid sensitivity.
   4199..4912    +  CDS            yeGFP: yeast-enhanced green fluorescent protein codons optimized for translation in S. cerevisiae and C. albicans
   4926..5514    +  misc_feature   WPRE: woodchuck hepatitis virus posttranscriptional regulatory element
   5522..5587    +  CDS            nef (fragment): NEF_HV1Z2 - Experimental evidence at protein level: Swiss-Prot protein existence level 1. Extracellular Nef protein targets CD4(+) T-lymphocytes for apoptosis by interacting with CXCR4 surface receptors. From Human immunodeficiency virus type 1 group M subtype D (isolate Z2/CDC-Z34) (HIV-1).
   5589..5822    +  LTR            3' LTR (ΔU3): self-inactivating 3' long terminal repeat (LTR) from HIV-1
   6027..6131    +  promoter       AmpR promoter: bla
   6132..6992    +  CDS            AmpR: β-lactamase; bla; confers resistance to ampicillin, carbenicillin, and related antibiotics
   7163..7751    +  rep_origin     ori: high-copy-number ColE1/pMB1/pBR322/pUC origin of replication
   7934..7988    +  CDS            lacI (fragment): lac repressor; lacI; The lac repressor binds to the lac operator to inhibit transcription in E. coli. This inhibition can be relieved by adding lactose or isopropyl-β-D-thiogalactopyranoside (IPTG).
   7994..8087    +  rep_origin     SV40 ori (fragment): SV40 origin of replication
   8112..8149    +  CDS            lacI (fragment): lac repressor; lacI; The lac repressor binds to the lac operator to inhibit transcription in E. coli. This inhibition can be relieved by adding lactose or isopropyl-β-D-thiogalactopyranoside (IPTG).
   8162..8183    +  protein_bind   CAP binding site: CAP binding activates transcription in the presence of cAMP. E. coli catabolite activator protein
   8198..8228    +  promoter       lac promoter: promoter for the E. coli lac operon
   8236..8252    +  protein_bind   lac operator: The lac repressor binds to the lac operator to inhibit transcription in E. coli. This inhibition can be relieved by adding lactose or isopropyl-β-D-thiogalactopyranoside (IPTG). lac repressor encoded by lacI
   8286..8369    +  polyA_signal   SV40 poly(A) signal (fragment): SV40 polyadenylation signal
   8536..329     +  CDS            nef (fragment) (across the origin): NEF_HV1BR - Experimental evidence at protein level: Swiss-Prot protein existence level 1. Extracellular Nef protein targets CD4(+) T-lymphocytes for apoptosis by interacting with CXCR4 surface receptors (PubMed:14990729). From Human immunodeficiency virus type 1 group M subtype B (isolate BRU/LAI) (HIV-1).
>Addgene plasmid #197052 | yWL268 MCP-GFP | addgene full sequence | sequence record 388457 | Addgene Partial NGS Result
TGGAAGGGCTAATTCACTCCCAAAGAAGACAAGATATCCTTGATCTGTGGATCTACCACACACAAGGCTA
CTTCCCTGATTAGCAGAACTACACACCAGGGCCAGGGGTCAGATATCCACTGACCTTTGGATGGTGCTAC
AAGCTAGTACCAGTTGAGCCAGATAAGGTAGAAGAGGCCAATAAAGGAGAGAACACCAGCTTGTTACACC
CTGTGAGCCTGCATGGGATGGATGACCCGGAGAGAGAAGTGTTAGAGTGGAGGTTTGACAGCCGCCTAGC
ATTTCATCACGTGGCCCGAGAGCTGCATCCGGAGTACTTCAAGAACTGCTGATATCGAGCTTGCTACAAG
GGACTTTCCGCTGGGGACTTTCCAGGGAGGCGTGGCCTGGGCGGGACTGGGGAGTGGCGAGCCCTCAGAT
CCTGCATATAAGCAGCTGCTTTTTGCCTGTACTGGGTCTCTCTGGTTAGACCAGATCTGAGCCTGGGAGC
TCTCTGGCTAACTAGGGAACCCACTGCTTAAGCCTCAATAAAGCTTGCCTTGAGTGCTTCAAGTAGTGTG
TGCCCGTCTGTTGTGTGACTCTGGTAACTAGAGATCCCTCAGACCCTTTTAGTCAGTGTGGAAAATCTCT
AGCAGTGGCGCCCGAACAGGGACTTGAAAGCGAAAGGGAAACCAGAGGAGCTCTCTCGACGCAGGACTCG
GCTTGCTGAAGCGCGCACGGCAAGAGGCGAGGGGCGGCGACTGGTGAGTACGCCAAAAATTTTGACTAGC
GGAGGCTAGAAGGAGAGAGATGGGTGCGAGAGCGTCAGTATTAAGCGGGGGAGAATTAGATCGCGATGGG
AAAAAATTCGGTTAAGGCCAGGGGGAAAGAAAAAATATAAATTAAAACATATAGTATGGGCAAGCAGGGA
GCTAGAACGATTCGCAGTTAATCCTGGCCTGTTAGAAACATCAGAAGGCTGTAGACAAATACTGGGACAG
CTACAACCATCCCTTCAGACAGGATCAGAAGAACTTAGATCATTATATAATACAGTAGCAACCCTCTATT
GTGTGCATCAAAGGATAGAGATAAAAGACACCAAGGAAGCTTTAGACAAGATAGAGGAAGAGCAAAACAA
AAGTAAGACCACCGCACAGCAAGCGGCCGGCCGCTGATCTTCAGACCTGGAGGAGGAGATATGAGGGACA
ATTGGAGAAGTGAATTATATAAATATAAAGTAGTAAAAATTGAACCATTAGGAGTAGCACCCACCAAGGC
AAAGAGAAGAGTGGTGCAGAGAGAAAAAAGAGCAGTGGGAATAGGAGCTTTGTTCCTTGGGTTCTTGGGA
GCAGCAGGAAGCACTATGGGCGCAGCGTCAATGACGCTGACGGTACAGGCCAGACAATTATTGTCTGGTA
TAGTGCAGCAGCAGAACAATTTGCTGAGGGCTATTGAGGCGCAACAGCATCTGTTGCAACTCACAGTCTG
GGGCATCAAGCAGCTCCAGGCAAGAATCCTGGCTGTGGAAAGATACCTAAAGGATCAACAGCTCCTGGGG
ATTTGGGGTTGCTCTGGAAAACTCATTTGCACCACTGCTGTGCCTTGGAATGCTAGTTGGAGTAATAAAT
CTCTGGAACAGATTTGGAATCACACGACCTGGATGGAGTGGGACAGAGAAATTAACAATTACACAAGCTT
AATACACTCCTTAATTGAAGAATCGCAAAACCAGCAAGAAAAGAATGAACAAGAATTATTGGAATTAGAT
AAATGGGCAAGTTTGTGGAATTGGTTTAACATAACAAATTGGCTGTGGTATATAAAATTATTCATAATGA
TAGTAGGAGGCTTGGTAGGTTTAAGAATAGTTTTTGCTGTACTTTCTATAGTGAATAGAGTTAGGCAGGG
ATATTCACCATTATCGTTTCAGACCCACCTCCCAACCCCGAGGGGACCCGACAGGCCCGAAGGAATAGAA
GAAGAAGGTGGAGAGAGAGACAGAGACAGATCCATTCGATTAGTGAACGGATCTCGACGGTATCGCCGAA
TTCACAAATGGCAGTATTCATCCACAATTTTAAAAGAAAAGGGGGGATTGGGGGGTACAGTGCAGGGGAA
AGAATAGTAGACATAATAGCAACAGACATACAAACTAAAGAATTACAAAAACAAATTACAAAAATTCAAA
ATTTTCGGGTTTATTACAGGGACAGCAGAGATCCAGTTTGGACTAGTGGCCTCCGCGCCGGGTTTTGGCG
CCTCCCGCGGGCGCCCCCCTCCTCACGGCGAGCGCTGCCACGTCAGACGAAGGGCGCAGCGAGCGTCCTG
ATCCTTCCGCCCGGACGCTCAGGACAGCGGCCCGCTGCTCATAAGACTCGGCCTTAGAACCCCAGTATCA
GCAGAAGGACATTTTAGGACGGGACTTGGGTGACTCTAGGGCACTGGTTTTCTTTCCAGAGAGCGGAACA
GGCGAGGAAAAGTAGTCCCTTCTCGGCGATTCTGCGGAGGGATCTCCGTGGGGCGGTGAACGCCGATGAT
TATATAAGGACGCGCCGGGTGTGGCACAGCTAGTTCCGTCGCAGCCGGGATTTGGGTCGCGGTTCTTGTT
TGTGGATCGCTGTGATCGTCACTTGGCGGCCGCGCCACCATGGGCCCAAAAAAGAAAAGAAAAGTTGGCT
ACCCCTACGACGTGCCCGACTACGCCCTGGAAGTTCTGTTCCAGGGGCCCCTGTTATTAATTAACGCTTC
TAACTTTACTCAGTTCGTTCTCGTCGACAATGGCGGAACTGGCGACGTGACTGTCGCCCCAAGCAACTTC
GCTAACGGGATCGCTGAATGGATCAGCTCTAACTCGCGTTCACAGGCTTACAAAGTAACCTGTAGCGTTC
GTCAGAGCTCTGCGCAGAATCGCAAATACACCATCAAAGTCGAGGTGCCTAAAGGCGCCTGGCGTTCGTA
CTTAAATATGGAACTAACCATTCCAATTTTCGCCACGAATTCCGACTGCGAGCTTATTGTTAAGGCAATG
CAAGGTCTCCTAAAAGATGGAAACCCGATTCCCTCAGCAATCGCAGCAAACTCCGGCATCTACGCCATGG
CCAGCAACTTCACCCAGTTCGTGCTGGTGGACAACGGCGGCACCGGCGACGTGACCGTGGCCCCCAGCAA
CTTCGCCAACGGCATCGCCGAGTGGATCAGCAGCAACAGCAGAAGCCAGGCCTACAAGGTGACCTGCAGC
GTGAGACAGAGCAGCGCCCAGAACAGAAAGTACACCATCAAGGTGGAGGTGCCCAAGGGCGCCTGGAGAA
GCTACCTGAACATGGAGCTGACCATCCCCATCTTCGCCACCAACAGCGACTGCGAGCTGATCGTGAAGGC
CATGCAGGGCCTGCTGAAGGACGGCAACCCCATCCCCAGCGCCATCGCCGCCAACAGCGGCATCTACGCC
GACCCACCGGTCGCCACCATGGTGAGCAAGGGCGAGGAGCTGTTCACCGGGGTGGTGCCCATCCTGGTCG
AGCTGGACGGCGACGTAAACGGCCACAAGTTCAGCGTGTCCGGCGAGGGCGAGGGCGATGCCACCTACGG
CAAGCTGACCCTGAAGTTCATCTGCACCACCGGCAAGCTGCCCGTGCCCTGGCCCACCCTCGTGACCACC
CTGACCTACGGCGTGCAGTGCTTCAGCCGCTACCCCGACCACATGAAGCAGCACGACTTCTTCAAGTCCG
CCATGCCCGAAGGCTACGTCCAGGAGCGCACCATCTTCTTCAAGGACGACGGCAACTACAAGACCCGCGC
CGAGGTGAAGTTCGAGGGCGACACCCTGGTGAACCGCATCGAGCTGAAGGGCATCGACTTCAAGGAGGAC
GGCAACATCCTGGGGCACAAGCTGGAGTACAACTACAACAGCCACAACGTCTATATCATGGCCGACAAGC
AGAAGAACGGCATCAAGGTGAACTTCAAGATCCGCCACAACATCGAGGACGGCAGCGTGCAGCTCGCCGA
CCACTACCAGCAGAACACCCCCATCGGCGACGGCCCCGTGCTGCTGCCCGACAACCACTACCTGAGCACC
CAGTCCGCCCTGAGCAAAGACCCCAACGAGAAGCGCGATCACATGGTCCTGCTGGAGTTCGTGACCGCCG
CCGGGATCACTCTCGGCATGGACGAGCTGTACAAGGGCACAGGTGCATGCGGTTCAGGTTCATCAGGCTC
TAAAGGTGAAGAATTATTCACTGGTGTTGTCCCAATTTTGGTTGAATTAGATGGTGATGTTAATGGTCAC
AAATTTTCTGTCTCCGGTGAAGGTGAAGGTGATGCTACTTACGGTAAATTGACCTTAAAATTTATTTGTA
CTACTGGTAAATTGCCAGTTCCATGGCCAACCTTAGTCACTACTTTAACTTATGGTGTTCAATGTTTTTC
TAGATACCCAGATCATATGAAACAACATGACTTTTTCAAGTCTGCCATGCCAGAAGGTTATGTTCAAGAA
AGAACTATTTTTTTCAAAGATGACGGTAACTACAAGACCAGAGCTGAAGTCAAGTTTGAAGGTGATACCT
TAGTTAATAGAATCGAATTAAAAGGTATTGATTTTAAAGAAGATGGTAACATTTTAGGTCACAAATTGGA
ATACAACTATAACTCTCACAATGTTTACATCATGGCTGACAAACAAAAGAATGGTATCAAAGTTAACTTC
AAAATTAGACACAACATTGAAGATGGTTCTGTTCAATTAGCTGACCATTATCAACAAAATACTCCAATTG
GTGATGGTCCAGTCTTGTTACCAGACAACCATTACTTATCCACTCAATCTGCCTTATCCAAAGATCCAAA
CGAAAAGAGAGACCACATGGTCTTGTTAGAATTTGTTACTGCTGCTGGTATTACCCATGGTATGGATGAA
TTGTACAAATAAATCGATAGATCCTAATCAACCTCTGGATTACAAAATTTGTGAAAGATTGACTGGTATT
CTTAACTATGTTGCTCCTTTTACGCTATGTGGATACGCTGCTTTAATGCCTTTGTATCATGCTATTGCTT
CCCGTATGGCTTTCATTTTCTCCTCCTTGTATAAATCCTGGTTGCTGTCTCTTTATGAGGAGTTGTGGCC
CGTTGTCAGGCAACGTGGCGTGGTGTGCACTGTGTTTGCTGACGCAACCCCCACTGGTTGGGGCATTGCC
ACCACCTGTCAGCTCCTTTCCGGGACTTTCGCTTTCCCCCTCCCTATTGCCACGGCGGAACTCATCGCCG
CCTGCCTTGCCCGCTGCTGGACAGGGGCTCGGCTGTTGGGCACTGACAATTCCGTGGTGTTGTCGGGGAA
ATCATCGTCCTTTCCTTGGCTGCTCGCCTGTGTTGCCACCTGGATTCTGCGCGGGACGTCCTTCTGCTAC
GTCCCTTCGGCCCTCAATCCAGCGGACCTTCCTTCCCGCGGCCTGCTGCCGGCTCTGCGGCCTCTTCCGC
GTCTTCGCCTTCGCCCTCAGACGAGTCGGATCTCCCTTTGGGCCGCCTCCCCGCCTGAGATCCTTTAAGA
CCAATGACTTACAAGGCAGCTGTAGATCTTAGCCACTTTTTAAAAGAAAAGGGGGGACTGGAAGGGCTAA
TTCACTCCCAACGAAGACAAGATCTGCTTTTTGCTTGTACTGGGTCTCTCTGGTTAGACCAGATCTGAGC
CTGGGAGCTCTCTGGCTAACTAGGGAACCCACTGCTTAAGCCTCAATAAAGCTTGCCTTGAGTGCTTCAA
GTAGTGTGTGCCCGTCTGTTGTGTGACTCTGGTAACTAGAGATCCCTCAGACCCTTTTAGTCAGTGTGGA
AAATCTCTAGCAGTAGTAGTTCATGTCATCTTATTATTCAGTATTTATAACTTGCAAAGAAATGAATATC
AGAGAGTGAGAGGCCCGGGTTAATTAAGGAAAGGGCTAGATCATTCTTGAAGACGAAAGGGCCTCGTGAT
ACGCCTATTTTTATAGGTTAATGTCATGATAATAATGGTTTCTTAGACGTCAGGTGGCACTTTTCGGGGA
AATGTGCGCGGAACCCCTATTTGTTTATTTTTCTAAATACATTCAAATATGTATCCGCTCATGAGACAAT
AACCCTGATAAATGCTTCAATAATATTGAAAAAGGAAGAGTATGAGTATTCAACATTTCCGTGTCGCCCT
TATTCCCTTTTTTGCGGCATTTTGCCTTCCTGTTTTTGCTCACCCAGAAACGCTGGTGAAAGTAAAAGAT
GCTGAAGATCAGTTGGGTGCACGAGTGGGTTACATCGAACTGGATCTCAACAGCGGTAAGATCCTTGAGA
GTTTTCGCCCCGAAGAACGTTTTCCAATGATGAGCACTTTTAAAGTTCTGCTATGTGGCGCGGTATTATC
CCGTGTTGACGCCGGGCAAGAGCAACTCGGTCGCCGCATACACTATTCTCAGAATGACTTGGTTGAGTAC
TCACCAGTCACAGAAAAGCATCTTACGGATGGCATGACAGTAAGAGAATTATGCAGTGCTGCCATAACCA
TGAGTGATAACACTGCGGCCAACTTACTTCTGACAACGATCGGAGGACCGAAGGAGCTAACCGCTTTTTT
GCACAACATGGGGGATCATGTAACTCGCCTTGATCGTTGGGAACCGGAGCTGAATGAAGCCATACCAAAC
GACGAGCGTGACACCACGATGCCTGTAGCAATGGCAACAACGTTGCGCAAACTATTAACTGGCGAACTAC
TTACTCTAGCTTCCCGGCAACAATTAATAGACTGGATGGAGGCGGATAAAGTTGCAGGACCACTTCTGCG
CTCGGCCCTTCCGGCTGGCTGGTTTATTGCTGATAAATCTGGAGCCGGTGAGCGTGGGTCTCGCGGTATC
ATTGCAGCACTGGGGCCAGATGGTAAGCCCTCCCGTATCGTAGTTATCTACACGACGGGGAGTCAGGCAA
CTATGGATGAACGAAATAGACAGATCGCTGAGATAGGTGCCTCACTGATTAAGCATTGGTAACTGTCAGA
CCAAGTTTACTCATATATACTTTAGATTGATTTAAAACTTCATTTTTAATTTAAAAGGATCTAGGTGAAG
ATCCTTTTTGATAATCTCATGACCAAAATCCCTTAACGTGAGTTTTCGTTCCACTGAGCGTCAGACCCCG
TAGAAAAGATCAAAGGATCTTCTTGAGATCCTTTTTTTCTGCGCGTAATCTGCTGCTTGCAAACAAAAAA
ACCACCGCTACCAGCGGTGGTTTGTTTGCCGGATCAAGAGCTACCAACTCTTTTTCCGAAGGTAACTGGC
TTCAGCAGAGCGCAGATACCAAATACTGTTCTTCTAGTGTAGCCGTAGTTAGGCCACCACTTCAAGAACT
CTGTAGCACCGCCTACATACCTCGCTCTGCTAATCCTGTTACCAGTGGCTGCTGCCAGTGGCGATAAGTC
GTGTCTTACCGGGTTGGACTCAAGACGATAGTTACCGGATAAGGCGCAGCGGTCGGGCTGAACGGGGGGT
TCGTGCACACAGCCCAGCTTGGAGCGAACGACCTACACCGAACTGAGATACCTACAGCGTGAGCTATGAG
AAAGCGCCACGCTTCCCGAAGGGAGAAAGGCGGACAGGTATCCGGTAAGCGGCAGGGTCGGAACAGGAGA
GCGCACGAGGGAGCTTCCAGGGGGAAACGCCTGGTATCTTTATAGTCCTGTCGGGTTTCGCCACCTCTGA
CTTGAGCGTCGATTTTTGTGATGCTCGTCAGGGGGGCGGAGCCTATGGAAAAACGCCAGCAACGCGGCCT
TTTTACGGTTCCTGGCCTTTTGCTGGCCTTTTGCTCACATGTTCTTTCCTGCGTTATCCCCTGATTCTGT
GGATAACCGTATTACCGCCTTTGAGTGAGCTGATACCGCTCGCCGCAGCCGAACGACCGAGCGCAGCGAG
TCAGTGAGCGAGGAAGCGGAAGAGCGCCCAATACGCAAACCGCCTCTCCCCGCGCGTTGGCCGATTCATT
AATGCAGCAAGCTCATGGCTGACTAATTTTTTTTATTTATGCAGAGGCCGAGGCCGCCTCGGCCTCTGAG
CTATTCCAGAAGTAGTGAGGAGGCTTTTTTGGAGGCCTAGGCTTTTGCAAAAAGCTCCCCGTGGCACGAC
AGGTTTCCCGACTGGAAAGCGGGCAGTGAGCGCAACGCAATTAATGTGAGTTAGCTCACTCATTAGGCAC
CCCAGGCTTTACACTTTATGCTTCCGGCTCGTATGTTGTGTGGAATTGTGAGCGGATAACAATTTCACAC
AGGAAACAGCTATGACATGATTACGAATTTCACAAATAAAGCATTTTTTTCACTGCATTCTAGTTGTGGT
TTGTCCAAACTCATCAATGTATCTTATCATGTCTGGATCAACTGGATAACTCAAGCTAACCAAAATCATC
CCAAACTTCCCACCCCATACCCTATTACCACTGCCAATTACCTGTGGTTTCATTTACTCTAAACCTGTGA
TTCCTCTGAATTATTTTCATTTTAAAGAAATTGTATTTGTTAAATATGTACTACAAACTTAGTAGT
